Addgene plasmid #122697: pKAd5f11p-EPG
Purpose: To generate E1/E3-deleted human adenovirus 5 (HAdV-5) bearing a chimeric fiber and an EF1a promoter-controlled transgene.
Depositing lab: Zhuo-Zhuang Lu. Depositing organization: Chinese Center for Disease Control and Prevention (China CDC). Publication: Single plasmid-based, upgradable and backward compatible adenoviral vector systems. Liu H, Lu Z, Zhang X, Guo X, Mei L, Zou X, Zhong Y, Wang M, Hung T. Hum Gene Ther. 2019 Feb 22. doi: 10.1089/hum.2018.258. PubMed 30793964.
Backbone
  Vector backbone: the genome of E1/E3 deleted human adenovirus 5
  Backbone manufacturer: Stratagene
  Vector type: Adenoviral
Growth in bacteria
  Bacterial resistance: Kanamycin, 50 μg/mL
  Growth temperature: 30°C
  Growth strain: NEB Stable
  Growth instructions: Other growth strain: TOP10
  Copy number: High Copy
Gene/Insert
  Gene/Insert name: GFP
  Species: Synthetic
  Insert size (bp): 743
  Promoter: EF1a
  Cloning method: Gibson Cloning
  Sequencing primers: 5′ Unknown
Terms and licenses: Academic/Nonprofit Terms; Industry Terms: Not Available to Industry
Depositor comments: This plasmid contains an in frame deletion of R346 and R347 from the L2 pV open reading frame. This mutation is not expected to affect its function.
How to cite: pKAd5f11p-EPG was a gift from Zhuo-Zhuang Lu (Addgene plasmid # 122697 ; http://n2t.net/addgene:122697 ; RRID:Addgene_122697)
