[The description below was written by a language model from this plasmid's Addgene catalogue record and pLannotate feature annotations shown in this document.]
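Description:
pKAd5f11p-EPG is a single-plasmid adenoviral vector of about 34.7 kb that carries essentially the whole genome of an E1/E3-deleted human adenovirus 5 (HAdV-5), intended for rescuing replication-defective recombinant virus. The bacterial portion lies between the two viral inverted terminal repeats. It comprises a high-copy ColE1/pUC-type origin, an f1 origin and a Tn5-derived NeoR/KanR gene that provides the kanamycin selection listed in the catalogue. The annotation also picks up fragments of a β-lactamase gene, a Tn5 transposase, an RSF origin and the pBR322 bom region, which appear to be non-functional remnants of earlier cloning.

In the position of the deleted E1 region, next to the left ITR and the Ad5 Ψ packaging signal, sits the transgene cassette. It consists of the human EF-1α core promoter with its intron A (annotated as truncated), followed by EGFP and an SV40 polyadenylation signal. The rest of the viral genome is annotated largely intact, including pIX, IVa2, the DNA polymerase, pTP and DBP replication genes, the VA RNAs, the L1–L4 late structural and packaging proteins (hexon, penton base, IIIa, V, VI, VII, VIII, protease, 100K) and the E4 ORFs. Only a fragment of an E3 gene remains.

The distinguishing modification is the fiber. The fiber ORF matches the HAdV-11p spike, which binds CD46 rather than the usual Ad5 receptor. The catalogue describes this fiber as chimeric, and it should retarget the virus. The depositor notes an in-frame deletion of two arginine residues in the L2 pV ORF that is not expected to affect function. The construct serves as a GFP-reporter version of an upgradable vector system for making fiber-modified HAdV-5 with an EF1a-driven transgene.
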