Features (pLannotate 1.2.2; 43 found; start..end, strand, type, name):
     19..152     +  rep_origin     RSF ori (fragment): Plasmids containing the RSF 1030 origin of replication can be propagated in E. coli cells that contain additional plasmids with compatible origins.
    157..261     -  misc_feature   bom (fragment): basis of mobility region from pBR322
    276..378     +  repeat_region  ITR: inverted terminal repeat of human adenovirus serotype 5 inverted
    688..1071    +  CDS            E4RF1_ADE02: Experimental evidence at protein level: Swiss-Prot protein existence level 1. May modulate tight-junctions functions of infected cells through interactions with PDZ proteins. E4 ORF1 has ben show for Adenovirus 9 to interact with protein involved in tight junction regulation. May play a role in mTOR activation by activating PI3- kinase, thus overriding cellular checkpoint for translation. From Human adenovirus C serotype 2 (HAdV-2) (Human adenovirus 2).
   1122..1511    +  CDS            E4RF2_ADE02: Protein predicted: Swiss-Prot protein existence level 4. From Human adenovirus C serotype 2 (HAdV-2) (Human adenovirus 2).
   1511..1858    +  CDS            E411_ADE05: Experimental evidence at protein level: Swiss-Prot protein existence level 1. From Human adenovirus C serotype 5 (HAdV-5) (Human adenovirus 5).
   2137..3018    +  CDS            E434_ADE02: Experimental evidence at protein level: Swiss-Prot protein existence level 1. Plays a major role to prevent cellular inhibition of viral genome replication by nuclear bodies. Assembles an SCF-like E3 ubiquitin ligase complex based on the cellular proteins ELOB, ELOC, CUL5 and RBX1, in cooperation with viral E1B-55K. This viral RING-type ligase ubiquitinates cellular substrates prior to proteasomal degradation: p53/TP53, LIG4, MRE11-RAD50-NBS1 (MRN) complex, ITGA3, DAXX and BLM. From Human adenovirus C serotype 2 (HAdV-2) (Human adenovirus 2).
   3220..3297    +  CDS            E417_ADE03: Protein predicted: Swiss-Prot protein existence level 4. From Human adenovirus B serotype 3 (HAdV-3) (Human adenovirus 3).
   3442..4416    -  CDS            SPIKE_ADE1P: Experimental evidence at protein level: Swiss-Prot protein existence level 1. Forms spikes that protrude from each vertex of the icosahedral capsid. Interacts with host receptor CD46 to provide virion initial attachment to target cell. Fiber proteins are shed during virus entry, when virus is still at the cell surface. From Human adenovirus B serotype 11 (strain Slobiski) (HAdV-11) (Human adenovirus 11P (strain Slobiski)).
   4430..4594    +  CDS            UXP_ADE05 (fragment): Experimental evidence at transcript level: Swiss-Prot protein existence level 2. Might play a role in viral replication since it is associated with viral replication centers. Seems to have an effect on DBP localization. From Human adenovirus C serotype 5 (HAdV-5) (Human adenovirus 5).
   4692..4970    -  CDS            E312_ADE02 (fragment): Experimental evidence at protein level: Swiss-Prot protein existence level 1. From Human adenovirus C serotype 2 (HAdV-2) (Human adenovirus 2).
   4974..5654    -  CDS            L4: CAP8_ADE02 - Experimental evidence at protein level: Swiss-Prot protein existence level 1. [Hexon-linking protein-C]: Structural component of the virion that acts as a cement protein on the capsid interior and which glue the peripentonal hexons and group-of-nine hexons together. From Human adenovirus C serotype 2 (HAdV-2) (Human adenovirus 2).
   5745..6128    -  CDS            SF33K_ADE02 (fragment): Experimental evidence at protein level: Swiss-Prot protein existence level 1. Probably functions as the small terminase that is part of the molecular motor that translocates genomic DNA in empty capsid during DNA packaging. This motor is located at a unique vertex and comprises at least the IVa2 ATPase, the small terminase 33K and probably a portal. Forms a ring-like structure of about 17 nm in which genomic DNA is translocated into the capsid. Stimulates IVa2 ATPase activity in the presence of the viral genome. Once the DNA is packaged, the terminase detaches: the 33K protein is present in th
   6341..8761    -  CDS            L4: SHUT_ADE05 - Experimental evidence at protein level: Swiss-Prot protein existence level 1. Protein that inhibits host translation while promoting late viral translation by ribosome shunting. Blocks host cap-dependent translation by binding to eIF4G, displacing MKNK1 from cap initiation complexes and preventing EIF4E phosphorylation. Binds to the tripartite leader sequence of viral late mRNAs and recruits host eIF4G, PABPC1/poly-A binding protein and 40S ribosomes subunits on viral mRNAs, allowing ribosome shunting and efficient translation of late viral mRNAs even though conventional translati
   8790..10376   +  CDS            DBP: DNB2_ADE05 - Experimental evidence at protein level: Swiss-Prot protein existence level 1. Plays a role in the elongation phase of viral strand displacement replication by unwinding the template in an ATP- independent fashion, employing its capacity to form multimers. Also enhances the rate of initiation. Released from template upon second strand synthesis. Assembles in complex with viral pTP, viral pol, host NFIA and host POU2F1/OCT1 on viral origin of replication. Covers the whole ssDNA genome during synthesis. The complementary strand synthesis induces its relese from DNA template. May inhi
  10478..11089   -  CDS            L3: PRO_ADE05 - Experimental evidence at transcript level: Swiss-Prot protein existence level 2. Cleaves viral precursor proteins (pTP, pIIIa, pVI, pVII, pVIII, and pX) inside newly assembled particles giving rise to mature virions. Protease complexed to its cofactor slides along the viral DNA to specifically locate and cleave the viral precursors. Mature virions have a weakened organization compared to the unmature virions, thereby facilitating subsequent uncoating. Without maturation, the particle lacks infectivity and is unable to uncoat. Late in adenovirus infection, in the cytoplasm, may part
  11125..13980   -  CDS            L3 (sequence partly withheld): CAPSH_ADE05 - Experimental evidence at protein level: Swiss-Prot protein existence level 1. Major capsid protein that self-associates to form 240 hexon trimers, each in the shape of a hexagon, building most of the pseudo T=25 capsid. Assembled into trimeric units with the help of the chaperone shutoff protein. Transported by pre-protein VI to the nucleus where it associates with other structural proteins to form an empty capsid. Might be involved, through its interaction with host dyneins, in the intracellular microtubule-dependent transport of incoming viral capsid to the nucleus. From Human
  14069..14818   -  CDS            L3: CAP6_ADE05 - Experimental evidence at protein level: Swiss-Prot protein existence level 1. [Protease cofactor]: Cofactor that activates the viral protease. Binds to viral protease in a 1:1 ratio. From Human adenovirus C serotype 5 (HAdV-5) (Human adenovirus 5).
  14904..15143   -  CDS            COR10_ADE02: Experimental evidence at protein level: Swiss-Prot protein existence level 1. [Pre-core protein X]: Interacts with the viral DNA and aids in tightly condensing it within the capsid. Cleavage of pre-core protein X may serve to partially relax this structure within the mature virion prior to its entry into the nucleus. From Human adenovirus C serotype 2 (HAdV-2) (Human adenovirus 2).
  15174..16271   -  CDS            L2: CORE5_ADE05 - Experimental evidence at protein level: Swiss-Prot protein existence level 1. Associates loosely with the viral DNA to form an outer shell around the nucleoprotein-DNA complex and links it with the capsid by binding the endosome lysis protein. Dissociates from the viral genome during entry. Might be involved in nuclear capsid assembly of the viral particles through its association with NPM1/nucleophosmin. From Human adenovirus C serotype 5 (HAdV-5) (Human adenovirus 5).
  16344..16937   -  CDS            L2: NP_ADE02 - Experimental evidence at protein level: Swiss-Prot protein existence level 1. Plays a role in the inhibition of host immune response within the nucleus. Interacts with cellular nucleosomes and immobilizes the host immune danger signal HMGB1 on chromatin. In turn, prevents HMGB1 release out of the cell and thus decreases inflammation. Plays also a role in the wrapping and condensation of the viral DNA. May also promote viral genome import into the nucleus. From Human adenovirus C serotype 2 (HAdV-2) (Human adenovirus 2).
  16947..18659   -  CDS            L2: CAPSP_ADE05 - Experimental evidence at protein level: Swiss-Prot protein existence level 1. Major capsid protein that self-associates to form penton base pentamers, each in the shape of a pentagon, situated at the 12 vertices of the pseudo T=25 capsid. Involved in virus secondary attachment to host cell after initial attachment by the fiber protein. Binds host integrin heterodimer ITGAV-ITGB5 (alphaV-beta5) thereby triggering clathrin-mediated endocytosis of virions. Mediates initial virus attachment to CXADR-negative cells. Binding to integrins ITGAV-ITGB5 also seems to induce macropinocytosi
  18743..20497   -  CDS            CAP3_ADE05: Experimental evidence at protein level: Swiss-Prot protein existence level 1. Structural component of the virion that acts as a cement protein on the capsid exterior and which mediates the interactions between the hexons, including the peripentonal hexons, and reaches all the way to the penton vertices. Two hexon linking proteins IIIa, one from each facet, stabilize the unique edge interface between a pair of facets. As the virus enters the host cell, hexon linking proteins IIIa are shed concomitant with virion acidification in the endosome. During virus assembly, seems to play a role in the s
  20521..21765   -  CDS            L1: PKG3_ADE05 - Experimental evidence at protein level: Swiss-Prot protein existence level 1. Involved in viral genome packaging through its interaction with packaging proteins 1 and 2. After proteolytic cleavage by adenovirus protease, L1 52/55k protein is removed from the capsid during viral maturation. From Human adenovirus C serotype 5 (HAdV-5) (Human adenovirus 5).
  21781..21938   -  ncRNA          VA: Accession: RF00102 - VA RNA
  22037..22193   -  ncRNA          VA: Accession: RF00102 - VA RNA
  22224..24227   +  CDS            PTP: TERM_ADE05 - Experimental evidence at protein level: Swiss-Prot protein existence level 1. Protein covalently bound to the viral DNA that acts as a primer for viral genomic replication by DNA strand displacement. Assembles on the viral origin of replication in an initiation complex with viral polymerase, DBP, host NFIA and host POU2F1/OCT1. During initiation, the polymerase covalently couples the first dCTP with Ser- 580 of pTP. The terminal protein stimulates the template activity over 20 fold compared to protein-free templates. Neo-synthesized viral genomes are linked to two preterminal prot
  24446..27613   +  CDS            POL: DPOL_ADE05 - Experimental evidence at protein level: Swiss-Prot protein existence level 1. Eukaryotic-type DNA polymerase involved in viral genomic replication. DNA synthesis is protein primed, and acts in a strand displacement replication. Assembles in complex with viral pTP, DBP, host NFIA and host POU2F1/OCT1 on viral origin of replication. The polymerase covalently transfers dCMP onto pTP, thereby initiating complementary strand synthesis. From Human adenovirus C serotype 5 (HAdV-5) (Human adenovirus 5).
  27469..28698   +  CDS            IVa2 (fragment): PKG1_ADEM1 - Protein inferred from homology: Swiss-Prot protein existence level 3. Component of the packaging machinery which encapsidates the viral DNA into preformed capsids and transcriptional activator of the viral major late promoter (MLP). Binds, along with packaging proteins 2 and 3, to the specific packaging sequence on the left end of viral genomic DNA and displays ATPase activity thereby providing the power stroke of the packaging machinery. The activity of packaging protein IVa2 is stimulated by protein 33K which acts as a terminase. May be the protein that pumps DNA into the capsid
  28785..29204   -  CDS            IX: CAP9_ADE05 - Experimental evidence at protein level: Swiss-Prot protein existence level 1. Structural component of the virion that acts as a cement protein on the capsid exterior and forms triskelion structures consisting of three molecules that stabilize three hexon trimers at the center of each icosahedral facet and fixes the peripentonal hexons. Dispensable for assembly. During virus entry, recruits the anterograde motor kinesin-1 to the capsid docked at the nuclear pore complex thereby subjecting the docked capsid to a pulling force. The resulting tension leads to capsid disruption, disper
  29298..29419   -  polyA_signal   SV40 poly(A) signal: SV40 polyadenylation signal
  29442..29526   -  CDS            large T antigen (fragment): large T antigen from SV40 (simian virus 40)
  29577..30293   -  CDS            EGFP: EGFP is a basic (constitutively fluorescent) green fluorescent protein published in 1996, derived from Aequorea victoria. It is reported to be a rapidly-maturing weak dimer with moderate acid sensitivity.
  30318..30521   -  intron         EF-1α intron A: truncated intron upstream of the start codon of human EF-1α
  31147..31260   -  intron         EF-1α intron A (fragment): intron upstream of the start codon of human EF-1α
  31261..31472   -  promoter       EF-1α core promoter: core promoter for human elongation factor EF-1α
  31653..31803   -  misc_signal    Ad5 Ψ: packaging signal for adenovirus serotype 5
  31891..31993   -  repeat_region  ITR: inverted terminal repeat of human adenovirus serotype 5 inverted
  32031..32389   +  rep_origin     f1 ori (sequence partly withheld): f1 bacteriophage origin of replication; arrow indicates direction of (+) strand synthesis
  32459..33253   -  CDS            NeoR/KanR: aminoglycoside phosphotransferase from Tn5; aph(3')-II (or nptII); confers resistance to neomycin, kanamycin, and G418 (Geneticin®)
  33285..33554   -  CDS            tnpA (fragment): TN5P_ECOLX - Also known as tnp. Experimental evidence at protein level: Swiss-Prot protein existence level 1. Mediates transposition of transposon Tn5 by a 'cut and paste' mechanism. First, the monomeric transposase binds the 19 bp inverted DNA repeats flanking the transposon. Then, dimerization of the DNA- bound transposase creates a synaptic DNA complex. After nicking of the first DNA strand, excision of the transposon proceeds through a series of intermediates. The transposase then mediates the insertion of the transposon at a new site by strand transfer. The activity of the wild- type tran
  33599..33913   +  CDS            bla(M) (fragment): β-lactamase lacking the signal sequence; bla(M); allows cytosolic expression of β-lactamase
  34085..34673   +  rep_origin     ori: high-copy-number ColE1/pMB1/pBR322/pUC origin of replication
>Addgene plasmid #122697 | pKAd5f11p-EPG | addgene full sequence | sequence record 243798 | Addgene NGS Result
CCTGGCCTTTTGCTGGCCTTTTGCTCACATGTTCTTTCCTGCGTTATCCCCTGATTCTGTGGATAACCGT
ATTACCGCCTTTGAGTGAGCTGATACCGCTCGCCGCAGCCGAACGACCGAGCGCAGCGAGTCAGTGAGCG
AGGAAGCGGAAGAGCGCCTGATGCGGTATTTTCTCCTTACGCATCTGTGCGGTATTTCACACCGCATATG
GTGCACTCTCAGTACAATCTGCTCTGATGCCGCATAGTTAAGCCAGTATACGGATCCTTAATTAACATCA
TCAATAATATACCTTATTTTGGGTTGAAGCCAATATGATAATGAGGGGGTGGAGTTTGTGACGTGGCGCG
GGGCGTGGGAACGGGGCGGGTGACGTAGGTTTTAGGGCGGAGTAACTTGTATGTGTTGGGAATTGTAGTT
TTCTTAAAATGGGAAGTGACGTAACGTGGGAAAACGGAAGTGACGATTTGAGGAAGTTGTGGGTTTTTTG
GCTTTCGTTTCTGGGCGTAGGTTCGCGTGCGGTTTTCTGGGTGTTTTTTGTGGACTTTAACCGTTACGTC
ATTTTTTAGTCCTATATATACTCGCTCTGCACTTGGCCCTTTTTTACACTGTGACTGATTGAGCTGGTGC
CGTGTCGAGTGGTGTTTTTTTAATAGGTTTTCTTTTTTACTGGTAAGGCTGACTGTTATGGCTGCCGCTG
TGGAAGCGCTGTATGTTGTTCTGGAGCGGGAGGGTGCTATTTTGCCTAGGCAGGAGGGTTTTTCAGGTGT
TTATGTGTTTTTCTCTCCTATTAATTTTGTTATACCTCCTATGGGGGCTGTAATGTTGTCTCTACGCCTG
CGGGTATGTATTCCCCCGGGCTATTTCGGTCGCTTTTTAGCACTGACCGATGTGAATCAACCTGATGTGT
TTACCGAGTCTTACATTATGACTCCGGACATGACCGAGGAGCTGTCGGTGGTGCTTTTTAATCACGGTGA
CCAGTTTTTTTACGGTCACGCCGGCATGGCCGTAGTCCGTCTTATGCTTATAAGGGTTGTTTTTCCTGTT
GTAAGACAGGCTTCTAATGTTTAAATGTTTTTTTGTTATTTTATTTTGTGTTTATGCAGAAACCCGCAGA
CATGTTTGAGAGAAAAATGGTGTCTTTTTCTGTGGTGGTTCCGGAGCTTACCTGCCTTTATCTGCATGAG
CATGACTACGATGTGCTTTCTTTTTTGCGCGAGGCTTTGCCTGATTTTTTGAGCAGCACCTTGCATTTTA
TATCGCCGCCCATGCAACAAGCTTACATCGGGGCTACGCTGGTTAGCATAGCTCCGAGTATGCGTGTCAT
AATCAGTGTGGGTTCTTTTGTCATGGTTCCTGGCGGGGAAGTGGCCGCGCTGGTCCGTGCAGACCTGCAC
GATTATGTTCAGCTGGCCCTGCGAAGGGACCTACGGGATCGCGGTATTTTTGTTAATGTTCCGCTTTTGA
ATCTTATACAGGTCTGTGAGGAACCTGAATTTTTGCAATCATGATTCGCTGCTTGAGGCTGAAGGTGGAG
GGCGCTCTGGAGCAGATTTTTACAATGGCCGGACTTAATATTCGGGATTTGCTTAGAGATATATTGAGAA
GGTGGCGAGATGAGAATTATTTGGGCATGGTTGAAGGTGCTGGAATGTTTATAGAGGAGATTCACCCTGA
AGGGTTTAGCCTTTACGTCCACTTGGACGTGAGGGCCGTTTGCCTTTTGGAAGCCATTGTGCAACATCTT
ACAAATGCCATTATCTGTTCTTTGGCTGTAGAGTTTGACCACGCCACCGGAGGGGAGCGCGTTCACTTAA
TAGATCTTCATTTTGAGGTTTTGGATAATCTTTTGGAATAAAAAAAAAAACATGGTTCTTCCAGCTCTTC
CCGCTCCTCCCGTGTGTGACTCGCAGAACGAATGTGTAGGTTGGCTGGGTGTGGCTTATTCTGCGGTGGT
GGATGTTATCAGGGCAGCGGCGCATGAAGGAGTTTACATAGAACCCGAAGCCAGGGGGCGCCTGGATGCT
TTGAGAGAGTGGATATACTACAACTACTACACAGAGCGATCTAAGCGGCGAGACCGGAGACGCAGATCTG
TTTGTCACGCCCGCACCTGGTTTTGCTTCAGGAAATATGACTACGTCCGGCGTTCCATTTGGCATGACAC
TACGACCAACACGATCTCGGTTGTCTCGGCGCACTCCGTACAGTAGGGATCGTCTACCTCCTTTTGAGAC
AGAAACCCGCGCTACCATACTGGAGGATCATCCGCTGCTGCCCGAATGTAACACTTTGACAATGCACAAC
GTGAGTTACGTGCGAGGTCTTCCCTGCAGTGTGGGATTTACGCTGATTCAGGAATGGGTTGTTCCCTGGG
ATATGGTTCTAACGCGGGAGGAGCTTGTAATCCTGAGGAAGTGTATGCACGTGTGCCTGTGTTGTGCCAA
CATTGATATCATGACGAGCATGATGATCCATGGTTACGAGTCCTGGGCTCTCCACTGTCATTGTTCCAGT
CCCGGTTCCCTGCAGTGTATAGCCGGCGGGCAGGTTTTGGCCAGCTGGTTTAGGATGGTGGTGGATGGCG
CCATGTTTAATCAGAGGTTTATATGGTACCGGGAGGTGGTGAATTACAACATGCCAAAAGAGGTAATGTT
TATGTCCAGCGTGTTTATGAGGGGTCGCCACTTAATCTACCTGCGCTTGTGGTATGATGGCCACGTGGGT
TCTGTGGTCCCCGCCATGAGCTTTGGATACAGCGCCTTGCACTGTGGGATTTTGAACAATATTGTGGTGC
TGTGCTGCAGTTACTGTGCTGATTTAAGTGAGATCAGGGTGCGCTGCTGTGCCCGGAGGACAAGGCGCCT
TATGCTGCGGGCGGTGCGAATCATCGCTGAGGAGACCACTGCCATGTTGTATTCCTGCAGGACGGAGCGG
CGGCGGCAGCAGTTTATTCGCGCGCTGCTGCAGCACCACCGCCCTATCCTGATGCACGATTATGACTCTA
CCCCCATGTAGGCGTGGACTTCTCCTTCGCCGCCCGTTAAGCAACCGCAAGTTGGACAGCAGCCTGTGGC
TCAGCAGCTGGACAGCGACATGAACTTAAGTGAGCTGCCCGGGGAGTTTATTAATATCACTGATGAGCGT
TTGGCTCGACAGGAAACCGTGTGGAATATAACACCTAAGAATATGTCTGTTACCCATGATATGATGCTTT
TTAAGGCCAGCCGGGGAGAAAGGACTGTGTACTCTGTGTGTTGGGAGGGAGGTGGCAGGTTGAATACTAG
GGTTCTGTGAGTTTGATTAAGGTACGGTGATCTGTATAAGCTATGTGGTGGTGGGGCTATACTACTGAAT
GAAAAATGACTTGAAATTTTCTGCAATTGAAAAATAAACACGTTGAAACATAACACAAACGATTCTTTAT
TCTTGGGCTCAGTCGTCTTCTCTGATGTAGTAAAAGGTAAATGGGGAGGTGACTAGGGTTGTAGCAGAGG
TTTGCACCTCTGGGGCATCTCCTGTGTTCCAGGACCAAGTTATACGAATACAATATGATGTCTCGTCATT
TATTGCTCTTCGGTTAAGCATGACAGATATGTCAATGGGAAAAGCAGTGCGATCACTAGCTGTGTAGTAA
CAAGTTCCGTAAATGTAGTTTTCTTTTTCTCTAGAATTATCATTGAAAGGATAGGCAGTCGTGCTGGGCA
TGAAACCTTTAGCATTAGTAATGGCACCAGTAGCCATGTTTTGTCCTGATTTATGATTAAGTGGAGTTTT
GAGGGATGAGAGTCTAGTTAGTAAATTACCAGTAGAATCGAAAAACAGCTCTGCAGTAAAATTTATATTT
CTGTGTGTAGTTAGCATATTAAAATTGTTAGATACTCCTATAACATAAACAAATGCAGTGACTAGTGCTC
CAGTTTTAACTAGTGTTAGAATTAATTTGCAATCATTAGATTCACTGGAGTTCATGATTTGACAGTTGGC
TTCGGTGGGGTTGACTCCTGTCCATAAGGTGTTAATATTGTCATCAATGCAAATGTTGTTTGAATTGAAT
GTAAGTCCTTGTCCTAATTTGATACAAAGTTTATTTTCATTCGTTCCCAATCCGGCTCCTAGTGGTAAAC
CTATAGAGTGACCAGTCTTAACGAGTGGTGTGGTGGCACTTATGTTTTCTTTCAAAAAACCGTTGGTGTC
ATCCACTGTAAGTCCCCCTCCCACTTTTAGCTGTAGAGATCCGCCTGTGGTTGTTAGTGGGGTTAAACAT
TTTAAAGTAAGAACTCCAGGGGGACTCTCTTGAAACCCATTGGGGGATACAAAGGGAGGAGTAAGAAAAG
GCACAGTTGGAGGACCGGTTTCCGTGTCATATGGATACACGGGGTTGAAGGTATCTTCAGACGGTCTTGC
GCGCTTCATCTGCAACAACATGAAGATAGTGGGTGCGGATGGACAGGAACAGGAGGAAACTGACATTCCA
TTTAGATTGTGGAGAAAGTTTGCAGCCAGGAGGAAGCTGCAATACCAGAGCTGGGAGGAGGGCAAGGAGG
TGCTGCTGAATAAACTGGACAGAAATTTGCTAACTGATTTTAAGTAAGTGATGCTTTATTATTTTTTTTT
ATTAGTTAAAGGGAATAAGATCCCCGGGTACTCTAGTTAATCGACTTAGGCGACCTGACATTAACTAGAG
GATCTTGATGTAATCCAGGGTTAGGACAGTTGCAAATCACAGTGAGAACACAGGGTCCCCTGTCCCGCTC
AACTAGCAGGGGGCGCTGGGTAAACTCCCGAATCAGGCTACGGGCAAGCTCTCCCTGGGCGGTAAGCCGG
ACGCCGTGCGCCGGGCCCTCGATATGATCCTCGGGCAATTCAAAGTAGCAAAACTCACCGGAGTCGCGGG
CAAAGCACTTGTGGCGGCGACAGTGGACCAGGTGTTTCAGGCGCAGTTGCTCTGCCTCTCCACTTAACAT
TCAGTCGTAGCCGTCCGCCGAGTCCTTTACCGCGTCAAAGTTAGGAATAAATTGATCCGGATAGTGGCCG
GGAGGTCCCGAGAAGGGGTTAAAGTAGACCGATGGCACAAATTCCTCAATAAATTGCAGAGTTCCAATGC
CTCCAGAGCGCGGCTCAGAGGACGAGGTCTGCAGAGTTAGGATTGCCTGACGAGGCGTGAATGAAGAGCG
GCCGGCGCCGCCGATCTGAAATGTCCCGTCCGGACGGAGACCAAGCGAGGAGCTCACCGACTCGTCGTTG
AGCTGAATACCTCGCCCTCTGATTGTCAGGTGAGTTATACCCTGCCCGGGCGACCGCACCCTGTGACGAA
AGCCGCCCGCAAGCTGCGCCCCTGAGTTAGTCATCTGAACTTCGGCCTGGGCGTCTCTGGGAAGTACCAC
AGTGGTGGGAGCGGGACTTTCCTGGTACACCAGGGCAGCGGGCCAACTACGGGGATTAAGGTTATTACGA
GGTGTGGTGGTAATAGCCGCCTGTTCCAGGAGAATTCGGTTTCGGTGGGCGCGTATTCCGTTGACCCGGG
ATATCATGTGGGGTCCCGCGCTCATGTAGTTTATTCGGGTTGAGTAGTCTTGGGCAGCTCCAGCCGCAAG
TCCCATTTGTGGCTGGTAACTCCACATGTAGGGCGTGGGAATTTCCTTGCTCATAATGGCGCTGACAACA
GGTGCTGGCGCCGGGTGTGGCCGCTGGAGATGACGTAGTTTTCGCGCTTAAATTTGAGAAAGGGCGCGAA
ACTAGTCCTTAAGAGTCAGCGCGCAGTATTTACTGAAGAGAGCCTCCGCGTCTTCCAGCGTGCGCCGAAG
CTGATCTTCGCTTTTGTGATACAGGCAGCTGCGGGTGAGGGATCGCAGAGACCTGTTTTTTATTTTCAGC
TCTTGTTCTTGGCCCCTGCTCTGTTGAAATATAGCATACAGAGTGGGAAAAATCCTGTTTCTAAGCTCGC
GGGTCGATACGGGTTCGTTGGGCGCCAGACGCAGCGCTCCTCCTCCTGCTGCTGCCGCCGCTGTGGATTT
CTTGGGCTTTGTCAGAGTCTTGCTATCCGGTCGCCTTTGCTTCTGTGTGGCCGCTGCTGTTGCTGCCGCT
GCCGCCGGTGCAGTATGGGCTGTAGAGATGACGGTAGTAATGCAGGATGTTACGGGGGAAGGCCACGCCG
TGATGGTAGAGAAGAAAGCGGCGGGCGAAGGAGATGTTGCCCCCACAGTCTTGCAAGCAAGCAACTATGG
CGTTCTTGTGCCCGCGCCATGAGCGGTAGCCTTGGCGCTGTTGTTGCTCTTGGGCTAACGGCGGCGGCTG
CTTGGACTTACCGGCCCTGGTTCCAGTGGTGTCCCATCTACGGTTGGGTCGGCGAACGGGCAGTGCCGGC
GGCGCCTGAGGAGCGGAGGTTGTAGCCATGCTGGAACCGGTTGCCGATTTCTGGGGCGCCGGCGAGGGGA
ATGCGACCGAGGGTGACGGTGTTTCGTCTGACACCTCTTCGACCTCGGAAGCTTCCTCGTCTAGGCTCTC
CCAGTCTTCCATCATGTCCTCCTCCTCCTCGTCCAAAACCTCCTCTGCCTGACTGTCCCAGTATTCCTCC
TCGTCCGTGGGTGGCGGCGGCAGCTGCAGCTTCTTTTTGGGTGCCATCCTGGGAAGCAAGGGCCCGCGGC
TGCTGCTGATAGGGCTGCGGCGGCGGGGGGATTGGGTTGAGCTCCTCGCCGGACTGGGGGTCCAAGTAAA
CCCCCCGTCCCTTTCGTAGCAGAAACTCTTGGCGGGCTTTGTTGATGGCTTGCAATTGGCCAAGAATGTG
GCCCTGGGTAATGACGCAGGCGGTAAGCTCCGCATTAGGCGGGCGGGATTGGTCTTCGTAGAACCTAATC
TCGTGGGCGTGGTAGTCCTCAGGTACAAATTTGCGAAGGTAAGCCGACGTCCACAGCCCCGGAGTGAGTT
TCAACCCCGGAGCCGCGGACTTTTCGTCAGGCGAGGGACCCTGCAGCTCAAAGGTACCGATAATTTGACT
TTCGTTAAGCAGCTGCGAATTGCAAACCAGGGAGCGGTGCGGGGTGCATAGGTTGCAGCGACAGTGACAC
TCCAGTAGACCGTCACCGCTCACGTCTTCCATTATGTCAGAGTGGTAGGCAAGGTAGTTGGCTAGCTGCA
GAAGGTAGCAGTGGCCCCAAAGCGGCGGAGGGCATTCGCGGTACTTAATGGGCACAAAGTCGCTAGGAAG
TGCACAGCAGGTGGCGGGCAAGATTCCTGAGCGCTCTAGGATAAAGTTCCTAAAGTTCTGCAACATGCTT
TGACTGGTGAAGTCTGGCAGACCCTGTTGCAGGGTTTTAAGCAGGCGTTCGGGGAAAATGATGTCCGCCA
GGTGCGCGGCCACGGAGCGCTCGTTGAAGGCCGTCCATAGGTCCTTCAAGTTTTGCTTTAGCAGTTTCTG
CAGCTCCTTGAGGTTGCACTCCTCCAAGCACTGCTGCCAAACGCCCATGGCCGTCTGCCAGGTGTAGCAT
AGAAATAAGTAAACGCAGTCGCGGACGTAGTCGCGGCGCGCCTCGCCCTTGAGCGTGGAATGAAGCACGT
TTTGCCCAAGGCGGTTTTCGTGCAAAATTCCAAGGTAGGAGACCAGGTTGCAGAGCTCCACGTTGGAGAT
CTTGCAGGCCTGGCGTACGTAGCCCTGTCGAAAGGTGTAGTGCAATGTTTCCTCTAGCTTGCGCTGCATC
TCCGGGTCAGCAAAGAACCGCTGCATGCACTCAAGCTCCACGGTAACGAGCACTGCGGCCATCATTAGTT
TGCGTCGCTCCTCCAAGTCGGCAGGCTCGCGCGTTTGAAGCCAGCGCGCTAGCTGCTCGTCGCCAACTGC
GGGTAGGCCCTCCTCTGTTTGTTCTTGCAAATTTGCATCCCTCTCCAGGGGCTGCGCACGGCGCACGATC
AGCTCACTCATGACTGTGCTCATGACCTTGGGGGGTAGGTTAAGTGCCGGGTAGGCAAAGTGGGTGACCT
CGATGCTGCGTTTTAGTACGGCTAGGCGCGCGTTGTCACCCTCGAGTTCCACCAACACTCCAGAGTGACT
TTCATTTTCGCTGTTTTCCTGTTGCAGAGCGTTTGCCGCGCGCTTCTCGTCGCGTCCAAGACCCTCAAAG
ATTTTTGGCACTTCGTTGAGCGAGGCGATATCAGGTATGACAGCGCCCTGCCGCAAGGCCAGCTGCTTGT
CCGCTCGGCTGCGGTTGGCACGGCAGGATAGGGGTATCTTGCAGTTTTGGAAAAAGATGTGATAGGTGGC
AAGCACCTCTGGCACGGCAAATACGGGGTAGAAGTTGAGGCGCGGGTTGGGCTCGCATGTGCCGTTTTCT
TGGCGTTTGGGGGGTACGCGCGGTGAGAATAGGTGGCGTTCGTAGGCAAGGCTGACATCCGCTATGGCGA
GGGGCACATCGCTGCGCTCTTGCAACGCGTCGCAGATAATGGCGCACTGGCGCTGCAGATGCTTCAACAG
CACGTCGTCTCCCACATCTAGGTAGTCGCCATGCCTTTCGTCCCCCCGCCCGACTTGTTCCTCGTTTGCC
TCTGCGTTGTCCTGGTCTTGCTTTTTATCCTCTGTTGGTACTGAGCGGTCCTCGTCGTCTTCGCTTACAA
AACCTGGGTCCTGCTCGATAATCACTTCCTCCTCCTCAAGCGGGGGTGCCTCGACGGGGAAGGTGGTAGG
CGCGTTGGCGGCATCGGTGGAGGCGGTGGTGGCGAACTCAGAGGGGGCGGTTAGGCTGTCCTTCTTCTCG
ACTGACTCCATGATCTTTTTCTGCCTATAGGAGAAGGAAATGGCCAGTCGGGAAGAGGAGCAGCGCGAAA
CCACCCCCGAGCGCGGACGCGGTGCGGCGCGACGTCCCCCAACCATGGAGGACGTGTCGTCCCCGTCCCC
GTCGCCGCCGCCTCCCCGGGCGCCCCCAAAAAAGCGGATGAGGCGGCGTATCGAGTCCGAGGACGAGGAA
GACTCATCACAAGACGCGCTGGTGCCGCGCACACCCAGCCCGCGGCCATCGACCTCGGCGGCGGATTTGG
CCATTGCGCCCAAGAAGAAAAAGAAGCGCCCTTCTCCCAAGCCCGAGCGCCCGCCATCACCAGAGGTAAT
CGTGGACAGCGAGGAAGAAAGAGAAGATGTGGCGCTACAAATGGTGGGTTTCAGCAACCCACCGGTGCTA
ATCAAGCATGGCAAAGGAGGTAAGCGCACAGTGCGGCGGCTGAATGAAGACGACCCAGTGGCGCGTGGTA
TGCGGACGCAAGAGGAAGAGGAAGAGCCCAGCGAAGCGGAAAGTGAAATTACGGTGATGAACCCGCTGAG
TGTGCCGATCGTGTCTGCGTGGGAGAAGGGCATGGAGGCTGCGCGCGCGCTGATGGACAAGTACCACGTG
GATAACGATCTAAAGGCGAACTTCAAACTACTGCCTGACCAAGTGGAAGCTCTGGCGGCCGTATGCAAGA
CCTGGCTGAACGAGGAGCACCGCGGGTTGCAGCTGACCTTCACCAGCAACAAGACCTTTGTGACGATGAT
GGGGCGATTCCTGCAGGCGTACCTGCAGTCGTTTGCAGAGGTGACCTACAAGCATCACGAGCCCACGGGC
TGCGCGTTGTGGCTGCACCGCTGCGCTGAGATCGAAGGCGAGCTTAAGTGTCTACACGGAAGCATTATGA
TAAATAAGGAGCACGTGATTGAAATGGATGTGACGAGCGAAAACGGGCAGCGCGCGCTGAAGGAGCAGTC
TAGCAAGGCCAAGATCGTGAAGAACCGGTGGGGCCGAAATGTGGTGCAGATCTCCAACACCGACGCAAGG
TGCTGCGTGCACGACGCGGCCTGTCCGGCCAATCAGTTTTCCGGCAAGTCTTGCGGCATGTTCTTCTCTG
AAGGCGCAAAGGCTCAGGTGGCTTTTAAGCAGATCAAGGCTTTTATGCAGGCGCTGTATCCTAACGCCCA
GACCGGGCACGGTCACCTTTTGATGCCACTACGGTGCGAGTGCAACTCAAAGCCTGGGCACGCGCCCTTT
TTGGGAAGGCAGCTACCAAAGTTGACTCCGTTCGCCCTGAGCAACGCGGAGGACCTGGACGCGGATCTGA
TCTCCGACAAGAGCGTGCTGGCCAGCGTGCACCACCCGGCGCTGATAGTGTTCCAGTGCTGCAACCCTGT
GTATCGCAACTCGCGCGCGCAGGGCGGAGGCCCCAACTGCGACTTCAAGATATCGGCGCCCGACCTGCTA
AACGCGTTGGTGATGGTGCGCAGCCTGTGGAGTGAAAACTTCACCGAGCTGCCGCGGATGGTTGTGCCTG
AGTTTAAGTGGAGCACTAAACACCAGTATCGCAACGTGTCCCTGCCAGTGGCGCATAGCGATGCGCGGCA
GAACCCCTTTGATTTTTAAACGGCGCAGACGGCAAGGGTGGGGGTAAATAATCACCCGAGAGTGTACAAA
TAAAAGCATTTGCCTTTATTGAAAGTGTCTCTAGTACATTATTTTTACATGTTTTTCAAGTGACAAAAAG
AAGTGGCGCTCCTAATCTGCGCACTGTGGCTGCGGAAGTAGGGCGAGTGGCGCTCCAGGAAGCTGTAGAG
CTGTTCCTGGTTGCGACGCAGGGTGGGCTGTACCTGGGGACTGTTGAGCATGGAGTTGGGTACCCCGGTA
ATAAGGTTCATGGTGGGGTTGTGATCCATGGGAGTTTGGGGCCAGTTGGCAAAGGCGTGGAGAAACATGC
AGCAGAATAGTCCACAGGCGGCCGAGTTGGGCCCCTGTACGCTTTGGGTGGACTTTTCCAGCGTTATACA
GCGGTCGGGGGAAGAAGCAATGGCGCTACGGCGCAGGAGTGACTCGTACTCAAACTGGTAAACCTGCTTG
AGTCGCTGGTCAGAAAAGCCAAAGGGCTCAAAGAGGTAGCATGTTTTTGAGTGCGGGTTCCAGGCAAAGG
CCATCCAGTGTACGCCCCCAGTCTCGCGACCGGCCGTATTGACTATGGCGCAGGCGAGCTTGTGTGGAGA
AACAAAGCCTGGAAAGCGCTTGTCATAGGTGCCCAAAAAATATGGCCCACAACCAAGATCTTTGACAATG
GCTTTCAGTTCCTGCTCACTGGAGCCCATGGCGGCAGCTGTTGTTGATGTTGCTTGCTTCTTTATGTTGT
GGCGTTGCCGGCCGAGAAGGGCGTGCGCAGGTACACGGTTTCGATGACGCCGCGGTGCGGCTGGTGCACA
CGGACCACGTCAAAGACTTCAAACAAAACATAAAGAAGGGTGGGCTCGTCCATGGGATCCACCTCAAAAG
TCATGTCTAGCGCGTGGGCGGAGTTGGCGTAGAGAAGGTTTTGGCCCAGGTCTGTGAGTGCGCCCATGGA
CATAAAGTTACTGGAGAATGGGATGCGCCAAAGGGTGCGATCGCAAAGAAACTTTTTCTGGGTAATGCTG
TCAACTGCGGTCTTGCCTATAAGCGGATAGGGGAAGTTAGCAGGGTAGGCCTGTCCTTCGCGCATGGTGG
GGGCAAGGTAGCCAACAAATCCAGAGTTGTTGTGTTGGTGTAGGATGCCCACCTGTTGGTAGTCCTTGTA
TTTAGTATCATCCACCACCTGACGGCTCATGGGCTG
[453 nt withheld, positions 11587-12039]
GAGATAGTCGTTAAAGGACTGGTCGTTGGTGTCGTTTCTAAGCATGGCCTCAAGCGTGGAGGCGGTGTTG
TGGGCCATGGGGAAGAAGGTGGCGTAAAGGCAAATGCTATCAAACTTAATGCTGGCTCCGTCAACCCTTA
GGTCATTTCCTAGGGAGCTCTGCAGAACCATGTTAACATCCTTCCTGAAGTTCCACTCGTAGGTGTATGA
GCCCGGCAGGAGAAGGAGGTTTTTAATGGCAAAGAACTTCTGAGGCACCTGGATGTGGAAGGGCACATAG
CGACCATTGCCCAGCAACATTGAGCGGTAGCGCAGGCCAGCATTGCGGTGGTGGTTAAATGGGTTGACGT
TGTCCATATAGTCAAGGGACCAGCGTGCTCCAAGGTTAATGTAGCAGTCCACTAGCCCGGGAGCCACCAC
TCGCTTGTTCATGTAGTCGTAGGTGTTTGGGTTATCAGAAATTTTTACGTTGGAAGGACTGTACTTTAGC
TTGTCGGGCAAATACAGCGCTATGTTGGAGTACAGGAAATTTCTCCACAGGTTGGCATTTAGATTGATTT
CCATGGCAAAATTATTTCCAACTCTTATTTCATTTTTATCTGAAAATTCTGTAGCATCTTTTTCCCATCC
ATTTTCCTGACCTGTTTTAGGTTTTACCTTGGTAAGAGTCTCTGTATTAATCACACCTCCCAGTGGAAAG
CAGTAATTTGGAAGTTCATCTTCAGTTCCATGATTTTCAATAATTCTAACATCTGGATCATAGCTGTCAA
CAGCCTGATTCCACATAGAAAAGTACCTGGTTCTATCACCAATGGAATCAAGCAAAAGCTGGTATGAAAG
CTCTGTGTTTCTGTCTTGCAAATCTACAACAGCATTCAACTGCGATGCTTGGCCCGCCAGAACACCCATA
TTACCCGTGCTGTTGTAATACATTAGACCAATAAAATTGTCCCTAAAAGCAATGTAATTAGGCCTGTTGG
GCATAGATTGTTGGCCCATTAGTTCTCGTGAGTTACCTTCCTTAATAGTGGGCATGTAAGAAATATGAGT
GTCTGGGGTTTCTATATCTACATCTTCACTGTACAATACCACTTTAGGAGTCAAGTTATCACCATTGCCT
GCGGCTGCCTCAGTAGTTGAGAAAAATTGCATTTCCACTTGACTTTCTAGCTTTCCATTTTGTTGCTTTA
CAAGAATGCCTTGCCCTCCATTTTCATTTGTGGGTTTTGCATATGAACCGTAACATGGTTTCATTGGGGT
AGTCTTTTTTAGGACTCTCCCAGCTGCATGATTAATTTCTGTTTCGTACCACTGAGATTCTCCTATTTGA
GGTTCAGGTTGAAATGTTTTATCGGCATATTTAGGTGTTTGACCTTCGACACCTATTTGAATACCCTCCT
TTGTAATATTTATACCAGAATAAGGCGCCTGCCCAAATACGTGAGTTTTTTGCTGCTCAGCTTGCTCGTC
TACTTCGTCTTCGTTGTCATCGTCCTCTTCTTCTAGGTTTATTTCAAGAGCAGTAGCAGCTTCATCCCAT
TCGCAAGGATTTGGGGCACCCTTGGGAGCCAGGGCGTTGTAGGCAGTGCCAGAGTAGGGCTTAAAAGTAG
GGCCCCTGTCCAGCACGCCGCGGATGTCAAAGTACGTGGAAGCCATGTCCAGCACACGGTTATCACCCAC
AGCTAGGGTGAACCGCGCCTTGTACGAGTACGCAGTATCCTCACGGTCCACAGGGATGAACCGCAGCGTC
AAACGCTGGGACCGGTCTGTGGTCACGTCGTGCGTAGGCGCCACCGTGGGGTTTCTAAACTTGTTATTCA
GGCTGAAGTACGTCTCGGTGGCGCGGGCAAACTGCACCAGCCCGGGGCTCAGGTACTCCGAGGCGTCCTG
GCCCGAGATGTGCATGTAAGACCACTGCGGCATCATCGAAGGGGTAGCCATCTTGGAAAGCGGGCGCGCG
GCGGCTCAGCAGCTCCTCTGGCGGCGACATGGACGCATACATGACACACATACGACACGTTAGCTATCAG
AAGCATCGTCGGCGCTTCAGGGATTGCACCCCCAGACCCACGATGCTGTTCAGTGTGCTTTGCCAGTTGC
CACTGGCTACGGGCCGCAACGATCGCGGACCGCTGGCGGCGCGGCGCAGGGACGCGCGGCTAGGACGGGT
TACAACAACGGCGGTCGGGCCTGGCAGCACAGGTTTCTGCTGGGTGTCGGCGGGGGGAGGCAGGTCCAGC
GTTACGGGTGTGTGCTGGCCCAGCACTCCGGTAGCCATGGGCGCGATGGGACGGGTGGTGGGCAGGCCTT
GCTTTAGTGCCTCCTCGTACGAGGGAGGCTCGTCTATTTGCGTCACCAGAGTTTCTTCCCTGTCGGGGCG
CGGACGCTTTTCGCCACGCCCCTCTGGAGACACTGTCTCCACGGCCGGTGGAGGCTCCTCTACGGGAGGG
CGGGGATCAAGCTTACTGTTAATCTTATTTTGCACTGCCTGGTTGGCCAGGTCCACCACCCCGCTAATGC
CAGAGGCCAGGCCATCTACCACCTTTTGTTGGAAATTTTGCTCTTTCAACTTATCCCTCAGCATCTGGCC
TGTGCTGCTGTTCCAGGCCTTGCTGCCATAGTTCTTAACGGTGGAACCGAAATTTTTAATGCCGCTCCAC
AGCGAGCCCCAGCTGAAGGCGCCACCGCTCATATTGCTGGTGCCGATATCTTGCCAGTTTCCCATGAACG
GGCGCGAGCCGTGTCGCGGGGCCAGAGACGCAAAGTTGATGTCTTCCATTCTACAAAATAGTTACAGGAC
CAAGCGAGCGTGAGAGTCCAGACTTTTTATTTTGATTTTTCCACATGCAACTTGTTTTTAATCAGTGTCT
CTGCGCCTGCAAGGCCACGGATGCAATTCCGGGCACGGCGCCAATCGCCGCGGCGATCAGTGGAATAAGG
AGGGGCAGGATACCGCCGCGCATGCGACGGTGCGACGCGCGCCGCCGCCGGTGGTGCGCACGACGCATGC
CGCCCGTCAGGCCGTGGCCGGCCATGCCCCTCCTACGGTGCATTCTTCCTCGGAATCCCGGCACCGGGAA
ACGGAGGCGGCAGGTGAGGGCCATATCTGCAAGAACCACAAAGACCGGCTTTTAAACGATGCTGGGGTGG
TAGCGCGCTGTTGGCAGCACCAGGGTCCTGCCTCCTTCGCGAGCCACCCTGCGCACGGAAATCGGGGCCA
GCACGGGCTGGCGACGGCGGCGGCGGGTTCCAGTGGTGGTTCGGCGTCGGGTAGTTGCTCGTCTTCTGGG
GCGGTAGGTGTAGCCACGATAGCCGGGGGTAGGCGCAATGGAAGGATGTAGGGCATATTCGGGCAGTAGC
GCGCTGGCGGCGCCGTACTTCCTCGAACGGCGCGGGCGCCGGGGGGCTGAAACGCGAAACATCCACGGGT
CCGTTTGCACCTCCGTAGAGGTCTTGGACGCGGCCGCAGCGACCGCCTGCACCGCGGCATCCGCCACCGC
TGAGGCAACCGGGGACGTTTGTGTCTCCATGCCCTCTGTGGCGGTGGCAATACTGGTGCTACTGGTAGTG
GGTATCTGAACGTCCACGGTCTGCACGCCCAGTCCCGGCGCCACCTGCTTGATTGGCCGCACGCGGACCT
CGGGCTCCAGCCCAGGTTCCACGGTCATTTTTTCCAAGACATCTTCCAGTCGCTGGCGCTTGGGTACCAT
CAGCTGCACGGTGGGTGCCAAGTCACCAGACTCGCGCTTTAGGCCGCGCTTTTCTTCGGACGGTGCAAGC
GCGGGCAGCACCTGCTGCAGTGTTACGGGCTTTAGGCTAGGTGTTGGGTTGCCCTCGTCCAGCGGCAACG
CCAGCATGTCCTTATGCCGCTTTCCGTAGGCAAACTCCCCGAGGCGCTCGTTGGCCTGCTCAAGCAGGTC
CTCGTCGCCGTACACCTCATCATACACGCGCTTGTAGGTGCGGGTGGAGCGCTCACCGGGCGTAAAGACT
ACGGTGGTGCCGGGTCGCAAAACACGTTTTACGCGTCGACCTTTCCACTGTACCCGTCGCCTGGGCGCGG
TAGCGTGCAGCAGTTCCACCTCGTCGTCAAGTTCATCATCATCATCTTTCTTTTTCTTTTTGACCCGCTT
TAGCTTTCGGGGCTTGTAATCCTGCTCTTCCTTCTTCGGGGGGCCATAGATCTCCGGCGCGATGACCTGG
AGCATCTCTTCTTTGATTTTGCGCTTGGACATAGCTTCGTTGCGCGCCGCCGCCGCTGGATACATACAAC
AGTACGAGTCTAAGTAGTTTTTTCTTGCAATCTAGTTGCGCGGGGGGCGGGTGCGCACGGGCACGCGCAG
GCCGCTAACCGAGTCGCGCACCCAATACACGTTGCCCCTGCGACCCTGAGTCATAGCACTAATGGCCGCG
GCTGCTGCGGCGGCCGCTCGTCGCCTGGACCTGGGGGGCACAGTGACAATACCCGCGGCCAGCCTTCGAG
CGGCCCGCATGGCCGCCCGTCGGCCGGTGCGACGTGCGCGGTTAAGCAGGGCCGCCGCCGCGCGTTGGGC
GGCAGTGCCGGGTCGGCGGCGGTGGCGACGTGCTACGCGCCTCCGCCGTCTCTTCATTTTAGCATAGCGC
CGGGCTCCGCGCACCACGGTCTGAATGGCCGCGTCCACTGTGGACACTGGTGGCGGCGTGGGCGTGTAGT
TGCGCGCCTCCTCCACCACCGCGTCGATGGCGTCATCGACGGTGGTGCGCCCAGTGCGGCCGCGTTTGTG
CGCGCCCCAGGGCGCGCGGTAGTGCCCGCGCACGCGCACTGGGTGTTGGTCGGAGCGCTTCTTGGCCCCG
CCAAACATCTTGCTTGGGAAGCGCAGGCCCCAGCCTGTGTTATTGCTGGGCGATATAAGGATGGACATGC
TTGCTCAAAAAGTGCGGCTCGATAGGACGCGCGGCGAGACTATGCCCAGGGCCTTGTAAACGTAGGGGCA
GGTGCGGCGTCTGGCGTCAGTAATGGTCACTCGCTGGACTCCTCCGATGCTGTTGCGCAGCGGTAGCGTC
CCGTGATCTGTGAGAGCAGGAACGTTTTCACTGACGGTGGTGATGGTGGGGGCTGGCGGGCGCGCCAAAA
TCTGGTTCTCGGGAAAGCGATTGAACACGTGGGTCAGAGAGGTAAACTGGCGGATGAGTTGGGAGTAGAC
GGCCTGGTCGTTGTAGAAGCTCTTGGAGTGCACGGGCAACAGCTCGGCGCCCACCACCGGAAAGTTGCTG
ATCTGGCGCGTGGAGCGGAAGGTCACGGGGTCTTGCATCATGTCTGGCAACGACCAGTAGACCTGCTCCG
AGCCGCAGGTTACGTCAGGAGTGCAAAGCAGGGTCCATGAGCGGATTCCGGTCTGAGGGTCGCCGTAGTT
GTATGCAAGGTACCAGCTGCGGTACTGGGTGAAGGTGCTGTCATTGCTTATTAGGTTGTAACTGCGTTTC
TTGCTGTCCTCTGTCAGGGGTTTGATCACCGGTTTCTTCTGAGGCTTCTCGACCTCGGGTTGCGCAGCGG
GGGCGGCAGCTTCGGCCGCTGCTTCGGCCTCAGCGCGCTTCTCCTCAGCCCGTGTGGCAAAGGTGTCGCC
GCGAATGGCATGATCGTTCATGTCCTCCACCGGCTGCATTGCCGCGGCTGCCGCGTTGGAGTTCTCTTCC
GCGCCGCTGCCACTGCTGTTGCTGCCGCCTGCGCCACCCCCGCCCTGTTCGGTGTCATCTTTCAAGCTCG
CCTGGTAGGCGTCCACATCCAACAGTGCGGGAATGTTACCACCCTCCAGATCATCGTAGGTGATCCTAAA
GCCCTCCTGGAAGGGTTGCCGCTTGCGGATGCCCAACAAGTTGCTCAGGCGGCTGTGGGTGAAGTCCACC
CCGCATCCTGGCAGCAAAATGATGTCTGGATGGAAGGCTTCGTTTGTATATACCCCAGGCATGACAAGAC
CAGTGACGGGGTCAAACCCCAGTCTGAAGTTGCGGGTGTCAAACTTTACCCCGATGTCGCTTTCCAGAAC
CCCGTTCTGTCTGCCCACTTTCAAGTAGTGCTCCACGATCGCGTTGTTCATAAGGTCTATGGTCATGGTC
TCGGAGTAGTTGCCCTCGGGCAGCGTGAACTCCACCCACTCGTATTTCAGCTCCACCTGATTGTCCTTAG
TAGGCAAGCGCGACACCATCACCCGCGCCTTAAACTTATTGGTAAACATGAACTCGTTCACATTTGGCAT
GTTGGTATGCAGGATGGTTTTCAGGTCGCCGCCCCAGTGCGACCGGTCGTCAAGATTGATGGTCTGTGTG
CTTGCCTCCCCCGGGCTGTAGTCATTGTTTTGAATGACCGTGGTCAGAAAGTTGCTGTGGTCGTTCTGGT
AGTTCAGGGATGCCACATCCGTTGACTTGTTGTCCACCAGGTACACACGGGTGGTGTCGAATAGGGGTGC
CAACTCAGAGTAACGGATGCTGTTTCTCCCCCCGGTAGGCCGCAGGTACCGCGGAGGCACAAACGGCGGG
TCCAGGGGAGCATCGAAGGGAGAACCCAGCGCCGCCGCCACTGGCGCCGCGCTCACCACACTCTCGTAGG
AGGGAGGAGGACCTTCCTCATACATCGCCGCGCGCCGCATACTAAGGGGAATACAAGAAAACCAACGCTC
GGTGCCATGGCCTTGGTGAGTTTTTTATTTTGCATCATGCTTTTTTTTTTTTAAAACATTCTCCCCAGCC
TGGGGCGAAGGTGCGCAAACGGGTTGCCACTCCCTCCCAAATCCAGGACGCTGCTGTCGTCTGCCGAGTC
ATCGTCCTCCCACACCAGACCCCGCTGACGGTCGTGCCTTTGACGACGGGTGGGCGGGCGCGGGCCTGGC
ACGTCCCTGTGCTCCTGCGCGTACGTCTTCCATCTACTCATCTTGTCCACTAGGCTCTCTATCCCGTTGT
TGGGAAATGCCGGAGGCAGGTTTTTTTCGCGCTGCGGCTGCAGCAGCGAGTTGTTTAGGTACTCCTCCTC
GCCCAGCAGGCGCGGGCGGGTGGTGCGAGTGCTGGTAAGAGACCCTATCAAGCTTGGAAATGGGCTACTA
GCATCTGACCGCGGGGCCGCAGCGCCTAGATCGGACAAGCTGCTTGGCCTGCGGAAGCTTTCCTTTCGCA
GCGCCGCCTCTGCCTGCTCGCGCTGTTGCAACTCTAGCAGGGTCTGCGGTTGCGGGGAAAACACGCTGTC
GTCTATGTCGTCCCAGAGGAATCCATCGTTACCCTCGGGCACCTCGAATCCCCCGGTGTAGAAACCAGGG
GGCGGTAGCCAGTGCGGGTTCAAGATGGCATTGGTGAAATACTCGGGGTTCACGGCGGCCGCGCGATGCA
AGTAGTCCATTAGGCGGTTGATAAACGGCCGGTTTGAGGCATACATGCCCGGTTCCATGTTGCGCGCGGT
CATGTCCAGCGCCACGCTGGGCGTTACCCCGTCGCGCATCAGGTTAAGGCTCACGCTCTGCTGCACGTAG
CGCAAAATGCGCTCCTCCTCGCTATTTAAACTGTGCAACGAGGGGATCTTCTGCCGCCGGTTGGTCAGCA
GGTAGTTTAGGGTTGCCTCCAGGCTGCCCGTGTCCTCCTGCCCCAGCGCGCGGCTGACACTTGTAATCTC
CTGGAAAGTATGCTCGTCCACATGCGCCTGACCTATGGCCTCGCGGTACAGTGTCAGCAAGTGACCTAGG
TATGTGTCCCGGGACACGCTGCCACTGTCCGTGAAGGGCGCTATTAGCAGCAGCAACAGGCGCGAGTTGG
GCGTCAGCAAGCTAGACACGGTCGCGCGGTCGCCTGTGGGAGCCCGCACCCCCCACAGCCCCTGCAAGTT
TTTGAAAGCCTGGCTCAGGTTTACGGTCTGCAGGCCTTGTCTACTGGTCTGGAAAAAATAGTCTGGCCCA
GACTGGTACACCTCACTTTGCGGTGTCTCAGTCACCATTAGCCGCAGTGCGCTCACAAAGTTGGTGTAGT
CCTCCTGTCCCCGCGGCACGTTGGCGGGCTGTGTACTCAGGAAGGCGTTTAGTGCAACCATGGAGCCCAG
GTTGCCCTGCTGCTGCGCGCGCTCACGCTGCGCCACGGCCTCGCGCACATCCCCCACCAGCCGGTCCAGG
TTGGTCTGCACGTTGCCGCTGTTGTAACGAGCCACGCGCTGAAGCAGCGCGTCGTAGACCAGGCCGGCCT
CGTCGGGCCGGATGGCCCTGTTTTCGGCCAGCGCGTTTACGATCGCCAGCACCTTCTCGTGCGTGGGGTT
TGCGCGCGCCGGGACCACCGCTTCCAGAATTGCGGAGAGCCGGTTGGCCTGCGGCTGCTGCCGGAACGCG
TCAGGATTGCGCGCAGTCAGCGACATGATGCGGTCCATGACCTGGCGCCAGTCGTCCGTGGAGTTAAGGC
CGGACGGCTGGCTCTGCAGCGCCGCCCGCACCGCCGGGTCCGTTGCGTCTTGCATCATCTGATCAGAAAC
ATCACCGCTTAGTACTCGCCGTCCTCTGGCTCGTACTCATCGTCCTCGTCATATTCCTCCACGCCGCCGA
CGTTGCCAGCGCGCGCGGGTGCCACCGCCAGCCCAGGTCCGGCCCCAGCTGCCTCCAGGGCGCGTCGGCT
TGGGGCCCAGCGCAGGTCAGCGCCCGCGTCAAAGTAGGACTCGGCCTCTCTATCGCCGCTGCCCGTGCCA
GCCAGGGCCCTTTGCAGGCTGTGCATCAGCTCGCGGTCGCTGAGCTCGCGCCGCCGGCTCACGCTCACGG
CCTTGTGGATGCGCTCGTTGCGATAAACGCCCAGGTCGTCGCTCAAGGTAAGCACCTTCAGCGCCATGCG
CATGTAGAACCCCTCGATCTTTACCTCCTTGTCTATGGGAACGTAAGGGGTATGGTATATCTTGCGGGCG
TAAAACTTGCCCAGGCTAAGCATGGAATAGTTGATGGCGGCCACCTTGTCAGCCAGGCTCAAGCTGCGCT
CCTGCACCACTATGCTCTGCAGGATGTTTATCAAATCGAGCAGCCAGCGGCCCTCGGGCTCTACTATGTT
TAGCAGCGCATCCCTGAATGCCTCGTTGTCCCTGCTGTGCTGCACTATAAGGAACAGCTGCGCCATGAGC
GGCTTGCTATTTGGGTTTTGCTCCAGCGCGCTTACAAAGTCCCACAGATGCATCAGTCCTATAGCCACCT
CCTCGCGCGCCACAAGCGTACGCACGTGGTTGTTAAAGCTTTTTTGAAAGTTAATCTCCTGGTTCACCGT
CTGCTCGTATGCGGTTACCAGGTCGGCGGCCGCCACGTGTGCGCGCGCGGGACTAATCCCGGTTCGCGCG
TCGGGCTCAAAGTCCTCCTCGCGCAGCAACCGCTCGCGATTCAGGCCATGCCGCAGCTCGCGCCCTGCGT
GGAACTTTCGATCCCGCATCTCCTCGGGCTCCTCTCCCTCGCGGTCGCGAAACAGGTTCTGCCGCGGCAC
GTACGCCTCACGCGTATCACGCTTCAGCTGCACCCTTGGGTGCCGCTCAGGAGAGGGCGCTCCTAGCCGC
GCCAGGCCCTCGCCCTCCTCCAAGTCCAGGTAGTGCCGGGCCCGGCGCCGCGGGGGTTCGTAATCACCAT
CTGCTGCCGCGTCAACCGCGGATGTCGCCCCTCCTGACGCGGTAGGAGGAGGGGAGGGTGCCCTGCATGT
CTGCCGCTGCTCTTGCTCTTGCCGCTGCTGAGGAGGGGGGCGCATCTGCCGCAGCACCGGATGCATCTGG
GAAAAGCAAAAAAGGGGCTCGTCCCTGTTTCCGGAGGAATTTGCAAGCGGGGTCTTGCATGACGGGGAGG
CAAACCCCCGTTCGCCGCAGTCCGGCCGGTCCGAGACTCGAACCGGGGGTCCCGCGACTCAACCCTTGGA
AAATAACCCTCCGGCTACAGGGAGCGAGCCACTTAATGCTTTCGCTTTCCAGCCTAACCGCTTACGCTGC
GCGCGGCCAGTGGCCAAAAAAGCTAGCGCAGCAGCCGCCGCGCCTGGAAGGAAGCCAAAAGGAGCACTCC
CCCGTTGTCTGACGTCGCACACCTGGGTTCGACACGCGGGCGGTAACCGCATGGATCACGGCGGACGGCC
GGATACGGGGCTCGAACCCCGGTCGTCCGCCATGATACCCTTGCGAATTTATCCACCAGACCACGGAAGA
GTGCCCGCTTACAGGCTCTCCTTTTGCACGCTAGAGCGTCAACGATTGCGCGCGCCTGACCGGCCAGAGC
GTCCCGACCATGGAGCACTTTTTGCCGCTGCGCAACATCTGGAACCGCGTCCGCGACTTTCCGCGCGCCT
CCACCACCGCCGCCGGCATCACCTGGATGTCCAGGTACATCTACGGATATCATCGCCTTATGTTGGAAGA
TCTCGCCCCCGGAGCCCCGGCCACCCTACGCTGGCCCCTCTACCGCCAGCCGCCGCCGCACTTTTTGGTG
GGATACCAGTACCTGGTGCGGACTTGCAACGACTACGTATTTGACTCGAGGGCTTACTCGCGTCTCAGGT
ACACCGAGCTCTCGCAGCCGGGTCACCAGACCGTTAACTGGTCCGTTATGGCCAACTGCACTTACACCAT
CAACACGGGCGCATACCACCGCTTTGTGGACATGGATGACTTCCAGTCTACCCTCACGCAGGTGCAGCAG
GCCATATTAGCCGAGCGCGTTGTCGCCGACCTAGCCCTGCTTCAGCCGATGAGGGGCTTCGGGGTCACAC
GCATGGGAGGAAGAGGGCGCCACCTACGGCCAAACTCCGCCGCCGCCGCAGCGATAGATGCAAGAGATGC
AGGACAAGAGGAAGGAGAAGAAGAAGTGCCGGTAGAAAGGCTCATGCAAGACTACTACAAAGACCTGCGC
CGATGTCAAAACGAAGCCTGGGGCATGGCCGACCGCCTGCGCATTCAGCAGGCCGGACCCAAGGACATGG
TGCTTCTGTCGACCATCCGCCGTCTCAAGACCGCCTACTTTAATTACATCATCAGCAGCACCTCCGCCAG
AAACAACCCCGACCGCCGCCCGCTGCCGCCCGCCACGGTGCTCAGCCTACCTTGCGACTGTGACTGGTTA
GACGCCTTTCTCGAGAGGTTTTCCGATCCGGTCGATGCGGACTCGCTCAGGTCCCTCGGCGGCGGAGTAC
CTACACAACAATTGTTGAGATGCATCGTTAGCGCCGTATCCCTGCCGCATGGCAGCCCCCCGCCAACCCA
TAACCGGGACATGACGGGCGGCGTCTTCCAACTGCGCCCCCGCGAGAACGGCCGCGCCGTCACCGAGACC
ATGCGCCGTCGCCGCGGGGAGATGATCGAGCGCTTTGTCGACCGCCTCCCGGTGCGCCGTCGTCGCCGCC
GTGTCCCCCCTCCCCCACCGCCGCCAGAAGAAGAAGAAGGGGAGGCCCTTATGGAAGAGGAGATTGAAGA
AGAAGAAGAGGCCCCTGTAGCCTTTGAGCGCGAGGTGCGCGACACTGTCGCCGAGCTCATCCGTCTTCTG
GAGGAGGAGTTAACCGTGTCGGCGCGCAACTCCCAGTTTTTCAACTTCGCCGTGGACTTCTACGAGGCCA
TGGAGCGCCTTGAGGCCTTGGGGGATATCAACGAATCCACGTTGCGACGCTGGGTTATGTACTTCTTCGT
GGCAGAACACACCGCCACCACCCTCAACTACCTCTTTCAGCGCCTGCGAAACTACGCCGTCTTCGCCCGG
CACGTGGAGCTCAATCTCGCGCAGGTGGTCATGCGCGCCCGCGATGCCGAAGGGGGCGTGGTCTACAGCC
GCGTCTGGAACGAGGGAGGCCTCAACGCCTTCTCGCAGCTCATGGCCCGCATTTCCAACGACCTCGCCGC
CACCGTGGAGCGAGCCGGACGCGGAGATCTCCAGGAGGAAGAGATCGAGCAGTTCATGGCCGAGATCGCC
TATCAAGACAACTCAGGAGACGTGCAGGAGATTTTGCGCCAGGCCGCCGTCAACGACACCGAAATTGATT
CTGTCGAACTCTCTTTCAGGTTCAAGCTCACCGGGCCCGTCGTCTTCACGCAGAGGCGCCAGATTCAGGA
GATCAACCGCCGCGTCGTCGCGTTCGCCAGCAACCTACGCGCGCAGCACCAGCTCCTGCCCGCGCGCGGC
GCCGACGTGCCCCTGCCCCCTCTCCCGGCGGGTCCGGAGCCCCCCCTACCTCCGGGGGCTCGCCCGCGTC
ACCGCTTTTAGATGCATCATCCAAGGACACCCCCGCGGCCCACCGCCCGCCGCGCGGTACCGTAGTCGCG
CCGCGGGGATGCGGCCTCTTGCAAGCCATCGACGCCGCCACCAACCAGCCCCTGGAAATTAGGTATCACC
TGGATCTAGCCCGCGCCCTGACCCGTCTATGCGAGGTAAACCTGCAGGAGCTCCCGCCTGACCTGACGCC
GCGGGAGCTCCAGACCATGGACAGCTCCCATCTGCGCGATGTTGTCATCAAGCTCCGACCGCCGCGCGCG
GACATCTGGACTTTGGGCTCGCGCGGCGTGGTGGTCCGATCCACCGTAACTCCCCTCGAGCAGCCAGACG
GTCAAGGACAAGCAGCCGAAGTAGAAGACCACCAGCCAAACCCGCCAGGCGAGGGGCTCAAATTCCCACT
CTGCTTCCTTGTGCGCGGTCGTCAGGTCAACCTCGTGCAGGATGTACAGCCCGTGCACCGCTGCCAGTAC
TGCGCACGTTTTTACAAAAGCCAGCACGAGTGTTCGGCCCGTCGCAGGGACTTCTACTTTCACCACATCA
ATAGCCACTCCTCCAATTGGTGGCGGGAGATCCAGTTCTTCCCGATCGGCTCGCATCCTCGCACCGAGCG
TCTCTTTGTCACCTACGATGTAGAGACCTATACTTGGATGGGGGCCTTTGGGAAGCAGCTCGTGCCCTTC
ATGCTGGTCATGAAGTTCGGCGGAGATGAGCCTCTAGTGACTGCCGCGCGAGACCTAGCCGCGAACCTTG
GATGGGACCGCTGGGAACAAGACCCGCTTACCTTCTACTGCATCACCCCAGAAAAAATGGCCATAGGTCG
CCAGTTTAGGACCTTTCGCGACCACCTGCAAATGCTAATGGCCCGTGACCTGTGGAGCTCATTCGTCGCT
TCCAACCCTCATCTTGCAGACTGGGCCCTTTCAGAGCACGGGCTCAGCTCCCCTGAAGAGCTCACCTACG
AGGAACTTAAAAAATTGCCTTCCATCAAGGGCATCCCGCGCTTCTTGGAACTTTACATTGTGGGCCACAA
CATCAACGGCTTTGACGAGATCGTGCTCGCCGCCCAGGTAATTAACAACCGTTCCGAGGTGCCGGGACCC
TTCCGCATCACACGCAACTTTATGCCTCGCGCGGGAAAGATACTCTTCAACGATGTCACCTTCGCCCTGC
CAAATCCGCGTTCCAAAAAGCGCACGGACTTTTTGCTCTGGGAGCAGGGCGGATGCGACGACACTGACTT
CAAATACCAGTACCTCAAAGTCATGGTCAGGGACACCTTTGCGCTCACCCACACCTCGCTCCGGAAGGCC
GCGCAGGCATACGCGCTACCCGTAGAAAAGGGATGCTGCGCCTACCAGGCCGTCAACCAGTTCTACATGC
TAGGCTCTTACCGTTCGGAGGCCGACGGGTTTCCGATCCAAGAGTACTGGAAAGACCGCGAAGAGTTTGT
CCTCAACCGCGAGCTGTGGAAAAAAAAGGGACAGGATAAGTATGACATCATCAAGGAAACCCTGGACTAC
TGCGCCCTAGACGTGCAGGTCACCGCCGAGCTGGTCAACAAGCTGCGCGACTCCTACGCCTCCTTCGTGC
GTGACGCGGTAGGTCTCACAGACGCCAGCTTCAACGTCTTCCAGCGTCCAACCATATCATCCAACTCACA
TGCCATCTTCAGGCAGATAGTCTTCCGAGCAGAGCAGCCCGCCCGTAGCAACCTCGGTCCCGACCTCCTC
GCTCCCTCGCACGAACTATACGATTACGTGCGCGCCAGCATCCGCGGTGGAAGATGCTACCCTACATATC
TTGGAATACTCAGAGAGCCCCTCTACGTTTACGACATTTGCGGCATGTACGCCTCCGCGCTCACCCACCC
CATGCCATGGGGTCCCCCACTCAACCCATACGAGCGCGCGCTTGCCGCCCGCGCATGGCAGCAGGCGCTA
GACTTGCAAGGATGCAAGATAGACTACTTCGACGCGCGCCTGCTGCCCGGGGTCTTTACCGTGGACGCAG
ACCCCCCGGACGAGACGCAGCTAGACCCCCTACCGCCATTCTGCTCGCGCAAGGGCGGCCGCCTCTGCTG
GACCAACGAGCGCCTACGCGGAGAGGTAGCCACCAGCGTTGACCTTGTCACCCTGCACAACCGCGGTTGG
CGCGTGCACCTGGTGCCCGACGAGCGCACCACCGTCTTTCCCGAATGGCGGTGCGTTGCGCGCGAATACG
TGCAGCTAAACATCGCGGCCAAGGAGCGCGCCGATCGCGACAAAAACCAAACCCTGCGCTCCATCGCCAA
GTTGCTGTCCAACGCCCTCTACGGGTCGTTTGCCACCAAGCTTGACAACAAAAAGATTGTCTTTTCTGAC
CAGATGGATGCGGCCACCCTCAAAGGCATCACCGCGGGCCAGGTGAATATCAAATCCTCCTCGTTTTTGG
AAACTGACAATCTTAGCGCAGAAGTCATGCCCGCTTTTCAGAGGGAGTACTCACCCCAACAGCTGGCCCT
CGCAGACAGCGATGCGGAAGAGAGTGAGGACGAACGCGCCCCCACCCCCTTTTATAGCCCCCCTTCAGGA
ACACCCGGTCACGTGGCCTACACCTACAAACCAATCACCTTCCTTGATGCCGAAGAGGGCGACATGTGTC
TTCACACCCTGGAGCGAGTGGACCCCCTAGTGGACAACGACCGCTACCCCTCCCACTTAGCCTCCTTCGT
GCTGGCCTGGACGCGAGCCTTTGTCTCAGAGTGGTCCGAGTTTCTATACGAGGAGGACCGCGGAACACCG
CTCGAGGACAGGCCTCTCAAGTCTGTATACGGGGACACGGACAGCCTTTTCGTCACCGAGCGTGGACACC
GGCTCATGGAAACCAGAGGTAAGAAACGCATCAAAAAGCATGGGGGAAACCTGGTTTTTGACCCCGAACG
GCCAGAGCTCACCTGGCTCGTGGAATGCGAGACCGTCTGCGGGGCCTGCGGCGCGGATGCCTACTCCCCG
GAATCGGTATTTCTCGCGCCCAAGCTCTACGCCCTCAAAAGTCTGCACTGCCCCTCGTGCGGCGCCTCCT
CCAAGGGCAAGCTGCGCGCCAAGGGCCACGCCGCGGAGGGGCTGGACTATGACACCATGGTCAAATGCTA
CCTGGCCGACGCGCAGGGCGAAGACCGGCAGCGCTTCAGCACCAGCAGGACCAGCCTCAAGCGCACCCTG
GCCAGCGCGCAGCCCGGAGCGCACCCCTTCACCGTGACCCAGACTACGCTGACGAGGACCCTGCGCCCGT
GGAAAGACATGACCCTGGCCCGTCTGGACGAGCACCGACTACTGCCGTACAGCGAAAGCCGCCCCAACCC
GCGAAACGAGGAGATATGCTGGATCGAGATGCCGTAGAGCAGGTGACCGAGCTGTGGGACCGCCTGGAAC
TGCTTGGTCAAACGCTCAAAAGCATGCCTACGGCGGACGGTCTCAAACCGTTGAAAAACTTTGCTTCCTT
GCAAGAACTGCTATCGCTGGGCGGCGAGCGCCTTCTGGCGGATTTGGTCAGGGAAAACATGCGAGTCAGG
GACATGCTTAACGAAGTGGCCCCCCTGCTCAGGGATGACGGCAGCTGCAGCTCTCTTAACTACCAGTTGC
AGCCGGTAATAGGTGTGATTTACGGGCCCACCGGCTGCGGTAAGTCGCAGCTGCTCAGGAACCTGCTTTC
TTCCCAGCTGATCTCCCCTACCCCGGAAACCGTTTTCTTCATCGCCCCGCAGGTAGACATGATCCCCCCA
TCTGAACTCAAAGCGTGGGAAATGCAAATCTGTGAGGGTAACTACGCCCCTGGGCCGGATGGAACCATTA
TACCGCAGTCTGGCACCCTCCGCCCGCGCTTTGTAAAAATGGCCTATGACGATCTCATCCTGGAACACAA
CTATGACGTTAGTGATCCCAGAAATATCTTCGCCCAGGCCGCCGCCCGTGGGCCCATTGCCATCATTATG
GACGAATGCATGGAAAATCTTGGAGGTCACAAGGGCGTCTCCAAGTTCTTCCACGCATTTCCTTCTAAGC
TACATGACAAATTTCCCAAGTGCACCGGATACACTGTGCTGGTGGTTCTGCACAACATGAATCCCCGGAG
GGATATGGCTGGGAACATAGCCAACCTAAAAATACAGTCCAAGATGCATCTCATATCCCCACGTATGCAC
CCATCCCAGCTTAACCGCTTTGTAAACACTTACACCAAGGGCCTGCCCCTGGCAATCAGCTTGCTACTGA
AAGACATTTTTAGGCACCACGCCCAGCGCTCCTGCTACGACTGGATCATCTACAACACCACCCCGCAGCA
TGAAGCTCTGCAGTGGTGCTACCTCCACCCCAGAGACGGGCTTATGCCCATGTATCTGAACATCCAGAGT
CACCTTTACCACGTCCTGGAAAAAATACACAGGACCCTCAACGACCGAGACCGCTGGTCCCGGGCCTACC
GCGCGCGCAAAACCCCTAAATAAAGACAGCAAGACACTTGCTTGATCCAAATCCAAACAGAGTCTGGTTT
TTTATTTATGTTTTAAACCGCATTGGGAGGGGAGGAAGCCTTCAGGGCAGAAACCTGCTGGCGCAGATCC
AACAGCTGCTGAGAAACGACATTAAGTTCCCGGGTCAAAGAATCCAATTGTGCCAAAAGAGCCGTCAACT
TGTCATCGCGGGCGGATGAACGGGAAGCTGCACTGCTTGCAAGCGGGCTCAGGAAAGCAAAGTCAGTCAC
AATCCCGCGGGCGGTGGCTGCAGCGGCTGAAGCGGCGGCGGAGGCTGCAGTCTCCAACGGCGTTCCAGAC
ACGGTCTCGTAGGTCAAGGTAGTAGAGTTTGCGGGCAGGACGGGGCGACCATCAATGCTGGAGCCCATCA
CATTCTGACGCACCCCGGCCCATGGGGGCATGCGCGTTGTCAAATATGAGCTCACAATGCTTCCATCAAA
CGAGTTGGTGCTCATGGCGGCGGCGGCTGCTGCAAAACAGATACAAAACTACATAAGACCCCCACCTTAT
ATATTCTTTCCCACCCTTAACCACGCCCAGATCCGCGTTAAGATACATTGATGAGTTTGGACAAACCACA
ACTAGAATGCAGTGAAAAAAATGCTTTATTTGTGAAATTTGTGATGCTATTGCTTTATTTGTAACCATTA
TAAGCTGCAATAAACAAGTTAACAACAACAATTGCATTCATTTTATGTTTCAGGTTCAGGGGGAGGTGTG
GGAGGTTTTTTAAAGCAAGTAAAACCTCTACAAATGTGGTATGGCTGATTATGATCAGTTATCTAGATCC
GGTGGATCGGATGTTTAAACAAGCTTTAGAGTCCGGACTTGTACAGCTCGTCCATGCCGAGAGTGATCCC
GGCGGCGGTCACGAACTCCAGCAGGACCATGTGATCGCGCTTCTCGTTGGGGTCTTTGCTCAGGGCGGAC
TGGGTGCTCAGGTAGTGGTTGTCGGGCAGCAGCACGGGGCCGTCGCCGATGGGGGTGTTCTGCTGGTAGT
GGTCGGCGAGCTGCACGCTGCCGTCCTCGATGTTGTGGCGGATCTTGAAGTTCACCTTGATGCCGTTCTT
CTGCTTGTCGGCCATGATATAGACGTTGTGGCTGTTGTAGTTGTACTCCAGCTTGTGCCCCAGGATGTTG
CCGTCCTCCTTGAAGTCGATGCCCTTCAGCTCGATGCGGTTCACCAGGGTGTCGCCCTCGAACTTCACCT
CGGCGCGGGTCTTGTAGTTGCCGTCGTCCTTGAAGAAGATGGTGCGCTCCTGGACGTAGCCTTCGGGCAT
GGCGGACTTGAAGAAGTCGTGCTGCTTCATGTGGTCGGGGTAGCGGCTGAAGCACTGCACGCCGTAGGTC
AGGGTGGTCACGAGGGTGGGCCAGGGCACGGGCAGCTTGCCGGTGGTGCAGATGAACTTCAGGGTCAGCT
TGCCGTAGGTGGCATCGCCCTCGCCCTCGCCGGACACGCTGAACTTGTGGCCGTTTACGTCGCCGTCCAG
CTCGACCAGGATGGGCACCACCCCGGTGAACAGCTCCTCGCCCTTGCTCACCATGGTTTAAACGGTACCT
CACGACACCTGAAATGGAAGAAAAAAACTTTGAACCACTGTCTGAGGCTTGAGAATGAACCAAGATCCAA
ACTCAAAAAGGGCAAATTCCAAGGAGAATTACATCAAGTGCCAAGCTGGCCTAACTTCAGTCTCCACCCA
CTCAGTGTGGGGAAACTCCATCGCATAAAACCCCTCCCCCCAACCTAAAGACGACGTACTCCAAAAGCTC
GAGAACTAATCGAGGTGCCTGGACGGCGCCCGGTACTCCGTGGAGTCACATGAAGCGACGGCTGAGGACG
GAAAGGCCCTTTTCCTTTGTGTGGGTGACTCACCCGCCCGCTCTCCCGAGCGCCGCGTCCTCCATTTTGA
GCTCCCTGCAGCAGGGCCGGGAAGCGGCCATCTTTCCGCTCACGCAACTGGTGCCGACCGGGCCAGCCTT
GCCGCCCAGGGCGGGGCGATACACGGCGGCGCGAGGCCAGGCACCAGAGCAGGCCGGCCAGCTTGAGACT
ACCCCCGTCCGATTCTCGGTGGCCGCGCTCGCAGGCCCCTCCTCGCCGAACATGTGCGCTGGGACGCACG
GGCCCCGTCGCCGCCCGCGGCCCCAAAAACCGAAATACCAGTGTGCAGATCTTGGCCCGCATTTACAAGA
CTATCTTGCCAGAAAAAAAGCGTCGCAGCAGGTCATCAAAAATTTTAAATGGCTAGAGACTTATCGAAAG
CAGCGAGACAGGCGCGAAGGTGCCACCAGATTCGCACGCGGCGGCCCCAGCGCCCAAGCCAGGCCTCAAC
TCAAGCACGAGGCGAAGGGGCTCCTTAAGCGCAAGGCCTCGAACTCTCCCACCCACTTCCAACCCGAAGC
TCGGGATCAAGAATCACGTACTGCAGCCAGGGGCGTGGAAGTAATTCAAGGCACGCAAGGGCCATAACCC
GTAAAGAGGCCAGGCCCGCGGGAACCACACACGGCACTTACCTGTGTTCTGGCGGCAAACCCGTTGCGAA
AAAGAACGTTCACGGCGACTACTGCACTTATATACGGTTCTCCCCCACCCTCGGGAAAAAGGCGGAGCCA
GTACACGACATCACTTTCCCAGTTTACCCCGCGCCACCTTCTCTAGGCACCGGTTCAATTGCCGACCCCT
CCCCCCAACTTCTCGGGGACTGTGGGCGATGTGCGCTCTGCCCACTGACGGGCACCGGAGCCTCACGCAT
GCTCTTCTCCACCTCAGTGATGACGAGAGCGGGCGGGTGAGGGGGCGGGAACGCAGCGATCTCTGGGTTC
TACGTTAGTGGGAGTTTAACGACGGTCCCTGGGATTCCCCAAGGCAGGGGCGAGTCCTTTTGTATGAATT
ACTCGACGTCAGTATTACGCGCTATGAGTAACACAAAATTATTCAGATTTCACTTCCTCTTATTCAGTTT
TCCCGCGAAAATGGCCAAATCTTACTCGGTTACGCCCAAATTTACTACAACATCCGCCTAAAACCGCGCG
AAAATTGTCACTTCCTGTGTACACCGGCGCACACCAAAAACGTCACTTTTGCCACATCCGTCGCTTACAT
GTGTTCCGCCACACTTGCAACATCACACTTCCGCCACACTACTACGTCACCCGCCCCGTTCCCACGCCCC
GCGCCACGTCACAAACTCCACCCCCTCATTATCATATTGGCTTCAATCCAAAATAAGGTATATTATTGAT
GATGTTAATTAAGAATTAATTCGATCCTGAATGGCGAATGG
[124 nt withheld, positions 32031-32154]
C
[91 nt withheld, positions 32156-32246]
A
[49 nt withheld, positions 32248-32296]
CCTTTGACGTTGGAGTCCACGTTCTTT
[37 nt withheld, positions 32324-32360]
ACCCTATCTCGGTCTATTCTTTTGATTTATAAGGGATTTTGCCGATTTCGGCCTATTGGTTAAAAAATGA
GCTGATTTAACAAAAATTTTAACAAAATTCAGAAGAACTCGTCAAGAAGGCGATAGAAGGCGATGCGCTG
CGAATCGGGAGCGGCGATACCGTAAAGCACGAGGAAGCGGTCAGCCCATTCGCCGCCAAGCTCTTCAGCA
ATATCACGGGTAGCCAACGCTATGTCCTGATAGCGGTCCGCCACACCCAGCCGGCCACAGTCGATGAATC
CAGAAAAGCGGCCATTTTCCACCATGATATTCGGCAAGCAGGCATCGCCATGGGTCACGACGAGATCCTC
GCCGTCGGGCATGCTCGCCTTGAGCCTGGCGAACAGTTCGGCTGGCGCGAGCCCCTGATGCTCTTCGTCC
AGATCATCCTGATCGACAAGACCGGCTTCCATCCGAGTACGTGCTCGCTCGATGCGATGTTTCGCTTGGT
GGTCGAATGGGCAGGTAGCCGGATCAAGCGTATGCAGCCGCCGCATTGCATCAGCCATGATGGATACTTT
CTCGGCAGGAGCAAGGTGAGATGACAGGAGATCCTGCCCCGGCACTTCGCCCAATAGCAGCCAGTCCCTT
CCCGCTTCAGTGACAACGTCGAGCACAGCTGCGCAAGGAACGCCCGTCGTGGCCAGCCACGATAGCCGCG
CTGCCTCGTCTTGCAGTTCATTCAGGGCACCGGACAGGTCGGTCTTGACAAAAAGAACCGGGCGCCCCTG
CGCTGACAGCCGGAACACGGCGGCATCAGAGCAGCCGATTGTCTGTTGTGCCCAGTCATAGCCGAATAGC
CTCTCCACCCAAGCGGCCGGAGAACCTGCGTGCAATCCATCTTGTTCAATCATGCGAAACGATCCTCATC
CTGTCTCTTGATCAGAGCTTGATCCCCTGCGCCATCAGATCCTTGGCGGCAAGAAAGCCATCCAGTTTAC
TTTGCAGGGCTTCCCAACCTTACCAGAGGGCGCCCCAGCTGGCAATTCCGGTTCGCTTGCTGTCCATAAA
ACCGCCCAGTCTAGCTATCGCCATGTAAGCCCACTGCAAGCTACCTGCTTTCTCTTTGCGCTTGCGTTTT
CCCTTGTCCAGATAGCCCAGTAGCTGACATTCATCCGGGGTCAGCACCGTTTCTGCGGACTGGCTTTCTA
CGTGAAAAGGATCTAGGTGAAGATCCTTTTTGATAATCTCATGGCTGCAGCAATGGCAACAACGTTGCGC
AAACTATTAACTGGCGAACTACTTACTCTAGCTTCCCGGCAACAATTAATAGACTGGATGGAGGCGGATA
AAGTTGCAGGACCACTTCTGCGCTCGGCCCTTCCGGCTGGCTGGTTTATTGCTGATAAATCTGGAGCCGG
TGAGCGTGGGTCTCGCGGTATCATTGCAGCACTGGGGCCAGATGGTAAGCCCTCCCGTATCGTAGTTATC
TACACGACGGGGAGTCAGGCAACTATGGATGAACGAAATAGACAGATCGCTGAGATAGGTGCCTCACTGA
TTAAGCATTGGTAACTGTCAGACCAAGTTTACTCATATATACTTTAGATTGATTTAAAACTTCATTTTTA
ATTTAAAAGGATCTAGGTGAAGATCCTTTTTGATAATCTCATGACCAAAATCCCTTAACGTGAGTTTTCG
TTCCACTGAGCGTCAGACCCCGTAGAAAAGATCAAAGGATCTTCTTGAGATCCTTTTTTTCTGCGCGTAA
TCTGCTGCTTGCAAACAAAAAAACCACCGCTACCAGCGGTGGTTTGTTTGCCGGATCAAGAGCTACCAAC
TCTTTTTCCGAAGGTAACTGGCTTCAGCAGAGCGCAGATACCAAATACTGTCCTTCTAGTGTAGCCGTAG
TTAGGCCACCACTTCAAGAACTCTGTAGCACCGCCTACATACCTCGCTCTGCTAATCCTGTTACCAGTGG
CTGCTGCCAGTGGCGATAAGTCGTGTCTTACCGGGTTGGACTCAAGACGATAGTTACCGGATAAGGCGCA
GCGGTCGGGCTGAACGGGGGGTTCGTGCACACAGCCCAGCTTGGAGCGAACGACCTACACCGAACTGAGA
TACCTACAGCGTGAGCTATGAGAAAGCGCCACGCTTCCCGAAGGGAGAAAGGCGGACAGGTATCCGGTAA
GCGGCAGGGTCGGAACAGGAGAGCGCACGAGGGAGCTTCCAGGGGGAAACGCCTGGTATCTTTATAGTCC
TGTCGGGTTTCGCCACCTCTGACTTGAGCGTCGATTTTTGTGATGCTCGTCAGGGGGGCGGAGCCTATGG
AAAAACGCCAGCAACGCGGCCTTTTTACGGTT
